LOCUS       Exported 11710 bp ds-DNA circular SYN 08-JUN-2021
DEFINITION  mammalian expression vector.
ACCESSION   .
VERSION     .
KEYWORDS    pcDNA5-FRT/TO-eGFP-53BP1
SOURCE      synthetic DNA construct
  ORGANISM  synthetic DNA construct
REFERENCE   1 (bases 1 to 11710)
  AUTHORS   Fradet-Turcotte A, Canny MD, Escribano-Diaz C, Orthwein A, Leung CC,
            Huang H, Landry MC, Kitevski-LeBlanc J, Noordermeer SM, Sicheri F,
            Durocher D
  TITLE     53BP1 is a reader of the DNA-damage-induced H2A Lys 15 ubiquitin
            mark.
  JOURNAL   Nature. 2013 Jul 4;499(7456):50-4. doi: 10.1038/nature12318. Epub
            2013 Jun 12.
  PUBMED    23760478
REFERENCE   2 (bases 1 to 11710)
  AUTHORS   .
  TITLE     Direct Submission
  JOURNAL   Exported Jun 8, 2021 from SnapGene Server 1.1.58
            http://www.snapgene.com
FEATURES             Location/Qualifiers
     source          1..11710
                     /organism="synthetic DNA construct"
                     /mol_type="other DNA"
     enhancer        168..547
                     /label=CMV enhancer
                     /note="human cytomegalovirus immediate early enhancer"
     promoter        548..751
                     /label=CMV promoter
                     /note="human cytomegalovirus (CMV) immediate early
                     promoter"
     primer_bind     702..722
                     /label=CMV-F
                     /note="Human CMV immediate early promoter, forward primer"
     protein_bind    753..771
                     /gene="tetO"
                     /label=tet operator
                     /bound_moiety="tetracycline repressor TetR"
                     /note="bacterial operator O2 for the tetR and tetA genes"
     protein_bind    774..792
                     /gene="tetO"
                     /label=tet operator
                     /bound_moiety="tetracycline repressor TetR"
                     /note="bacterial operator O2 for the tetR and tetA genes"
     primer_bind     802..826
                     /label=LNCX
                     /note="Human CMV promoter, forward primer"
     CDS             923..1639
                     /codon_start=1
                     /product="enhanced GFP"
                     /label=EGFP
                     /translation="MVSKGEELFTGVVPILVELDGDVNGHKFSVSGEGEGDATYGKLTL
                     KFICTTGKLPVPWPTLVTTLTYGVQCFSRYPDHMKQHDFFKSAMPEGYVQERTIFFKDD
                     GNYKTRAEVKFEGDTLVNRIELKGIDFKEDGNILGHKLEYNYNSHNVYIMADKQKNGIK
                     VNFKIRHNIEDGSVQLADHYQQNTPIGDGPVLLPDNHYLSTQSALSKDPNEKRDHMVLL
                     EFVTAAGITLGMDELYK"
     CDS             923..1639
                     /codon_start=1
                     /product="the original enhanced GFP (Yang et al., 1996)"
                     /label=EGFP
                     /note="mammalian codon-optimized"
                     /translation="MVSKGEELFTGVVPILVELDGDVNGHKFSVSGEGEGDATYGKLTL
                     KFICTTGKLPVPWPTLVTTLTYGVQCFSRYPDHMKQHDFFKSAMPEGYVQERTIFFKDD
                     GNYKTRAEVKFEGDTLVNRIELKGIDFKEDGNILGHKLEYNYNSHNVYIMADKQKNGIK
                     VNFKIRHNIEDGSVQLADHYQQNTPIGDGPVLLPDNHYLSTQSALSKDPNEKRDHMVLL
                     EFVTAAGITLGMDELYK"
     primer_bind     complement(968..989)
                     /label=EGFP-N
                     /note="EGFP, reverse primer"
     primer_bind     complement(1229..1248)
                     /label=EXFP-R
                     /note="For distinguishing EGFP variants, reverse primer"
     primer_bind     1576..1597
                     /label=EGFP-C
                     /note="EGFP, forward primer"
     primer_bind     complement(7595..7612)
                     /label=BGH-rev
                     /note="Bovine growth hormone terminator, reverse primer.
                     Also called BGH reverse"
     polyA_signal    7601..7825
                     /label=bGH poly(A) signal
                     /note="bovine growth hormone polyadenylation signal"
     primer_bind     complement(7958..7977)
                     /label=F1ori-R
                     /note="F1 origin, reverse primer"
     protein_bind    8109..8156
                     /label=FRT
                     /bound_moiety="FLP recombinase from the Saccharomyces
                     cerevisiae 2u plasmid"
                     /note="FLP-mediated recombination occurs in the 8-bp core
                     sequence TCTAGAAA (Turan and Bode, 2011)."
     CDS             8164..9186
                     /codon_start=1
                     /gene="aph(4)-Ia"
                     /product="aminoglycoside phosphotransferase from E. coli"
                     /label=HygR
                     /note="confers resistance to hygromycin"
                     /translation="KKPELTATSVEKFLIEKFDSVSDLMQLSEGEESRAFSFDVGGRGY
                     VLRVNSCADGFYKDRYVYRHFASAALPIPEVLDIGEFSESLTYCISRRAQGVTLQDLPE
                     TELPAVLQPVAEAMDAIAAADLSQTSGFGPFGPQGIGQYTTWRDFICAIADPHVYHWQT
                     VMDDTVSASVAQALDELMLWAEDCPEVRHLVHADFGSNNVLTDNGRITAVIDWSEAMFG
                     DSQYEVANIFFWRPWLACMEQQTRYFERRHPELAGSPRLRAYMLRIGLDQLYQSLVDGN
                     FDDAAWAQGRCDAIVRSGAGTVGRTQIARRSAAVWTDGCVEVLADSGNRRPSTRPRAKE
                     "
     polyA_signal    9316..9437
                     /label=SV40 poly(A) signal
                     /note="SV40 polyadenylation signal"
     primer_bind     complement(9353..9372)
                     /label=SV40pA-R
                     /note="SV40 polyA, reverse primer"
     primer_bind     9407..9426
                     /label=EBV-rev
                     /note="SV40 polyA terminator, reverse primer"
     primer_bind     complement(9486..9502)
                     /label=M13 rev
                     /note="common sequencing primer, one of multiple similar
                     variants"
     primer_bind     complement(9486..9502)
                     /label=M13 Reverse
                     /note="In lacZ gene. Also called M13-rev"
     primer_bind     complement(9499..9521)
                     /label=M13/pUC Reverse
                     /note="In lacZ gene"
     protein_bind    9510..9526
                     /label=lac operator
                     /bound_moiety="lac repressor encoded by lacI"
                     /note="The lac repressor binds to the lac operator to
                     inhibit transcription in E. coli. This inhibition can be
                     relieved by adding lactose or
                     isopropyl-beta-D-thiogalactopyranoside (IPTG)."
     promoter        complement(9534..9564)
                     /label=lac promoter
                     /note="promoter for the E. coli lac operon"
     protein_bind    9579..9600
                     /label=CAP binding site
                     /bound_moiety="E. coli catabolite activator protein"
                     /note="CAP binding activates transcription in the presence
                     of cAMP."
     primer_bind     complement(9717..9734)
                     /label=L4440
                     /note="L4440 vector, forward primer"
     rep_origin      complement(9888..10476)
                     /direction=LEFT
                     /label=ori
                     /note="high-copy-number ColE1/pMB1/pBR322/pUC origin of
                     replication"
     primer_bind     complement(9968..9987)
                     /label=pBR322ori-F
                     /note="pBR322 origin, forward primer"
     CDS             complement(10647..11507)
                     /codon_start=1
                     /gene="bla"
                     /product="beta-lactamase"
                     /label=AmpR
                     /note="confers resistance to ampicillin, carbenicillin, and
                     related antibiotics"
                     /translation="MSIQHFRVALIPFFAAFCLPVFAHPETLVKVKDAEDQLGARVGYI
                     ELDLNSGKILESFRPEERFPMMSTFKVLLCGAVLSRIDAGQEQLGRRIHYSQNDLVEYS
                     PVTEKHLTDGMTVRELCSAAITMSDNTAANLLLTTIGGPKELTAFLHNMGDHVTRLDRW
                     EPELNEAIPNDERDTTMPVAMATTLRKLLTGELLTLASRQQLIDWMEADKVAGPLLRSA
                     LPAGWFIADKSGAGERGSRGIIAALGPDGKPSRIVVIYTTGSQATMDERNRQIAEIGAS
                     LIKHW"
     primer_bind     11270..11289
                     /label=Amp-R
                     /note="Ampicillin resistance gene, reverse primer"
     promoter        complement(11508..11612)
                     /gene="bla"
                     /label=AmpR promoter
     primer_bind     complement(11687..11706)
                     /label=pRS-marker
                     /note="pRS vectors, use to sequence yeast selectable
                     marker"
ORIGIN
        1 gttaagccag tatctgctcc ctgcttgtgt gttggaggtc gctgagtagt gcgcgagcaa
       61 aatttaagct acaacaaggc aaggcttgac cgacaattgc atgaagaatc tgcttagggt
      121 taggcgtttt gcgctgcttc gcgatgtacg ggccagatat acgcgttgac attgattatt
      181 gactagttat taatagtaat caattacggg gtcattagtt catagcccat atatggagtt
      241 ccgcgttaca taacttacgg taaatggccc gcctggctga ccgcccaacg acccccgccc
      301 attgacgtca ataatgacgt atgttcccat agtaacgcca atagggactt tccattgacg
      361 tcaatgggtg gagtatttac ggtaaactgc ccacttggca gtacatcaag tgtatcatat
      421 gccaagtacg ccccctattg acgtcaatga cggtaaatgg cccgcctggc attatgccca
      481 gtacatgacc ttatgggact ttcctacttg gcagtacatc tacgtattag tcatcgctat
      541 taccatggtg atgcggtttt ggcagtacat caatgggcgt ggatagcggt ttgactcacg
      601 gggatttcca agtctccacc ccattgacgt caatgggagt ttgttttggc accaaaatca
      661 acgggacttt ccaaaatgtc gtaacaactc cgccccattg acgcaaatgg gcggtaggcg
      721 tgtacggtgg gaggtctata taagcagagc tctccctatc agtgatagag atctccctat
      781 cagtgataga gatcgtcgac gagctcgttt agtgaaccgt cagatcgcct ggagacgcca
      841 tccacgctgt tttgacctcc atagaagaca ccgggaccga tccagcctcc ggactctagc
      901 gtttaaactt aagcttggta ccatggtgag caagggcgag gagctgttca ccggggtggt
      961 gcccatcctg gtcgagctgg acggcgacgt aaacggccac aagttcagcg tgtccggcga
     1021 gggcgagggc gatgccacct acggcaagct gaccctgaag ttcatctgca ccaccggcaa
     1081 gctgcccgtg ccctggccca ccctcgtgac caccctgacc tacggcgtgc agtgcttcag
     1141 ccgctacccc gaccacatga agcagcacga cttcttcaag tccgccatgc ccgaaggcta
     1201 cgtccaggag cgcaccatct tcttcaagga cgacggcaac tacaagaccc gcgccgaggt
     1261 gaagttcgag ggcgacaccc tggtgaaccg catcgagctg aagggcatcg acttcaagga
     1321 ggacggcaac atcctggggc acaagctgga gtacaactac aacagccaca acgtctatat
     1381 catggccgac aagcagaaga acggcatcaa ggtgaacttc aagatccgcc acaacatcga
     1441 ggacggcagc gtgcagctcg ccgaccacta ccagcagaac acccccatcg gcgacggccc
     1501 cgtgctgctg cccgacaacc actacctgag cacccagtcc gccctgagca aagaccccaa
     1561 cgagaagcgc gatcacatgg tcctgctgga gttcgtgacc gccgccggga tcactctcgg
     1621 catggacgag ctgtacaagg gcgcgccaat ggaccctact ggaagtcagt tggattcaga
     1681 tttctctcag caagatactc cttgcctgat aattgaagat tctcagcctg aaagccaggt
     1741 tctagaggat gattctggtt ctcacttcag tatgctatct cgacaccttc ctaatctcca
     1801 gacgcacaaa gaaaatcctg tgttggatgt tgtgtccaat cctgaacaaa cagctggaga
     1861 agaacgagga gacggtaata gtgggttcaa tgaacatttg aaagaaaaca aggttgcaga
     1921 ccctgtggat tcttctaact tggacacatg tggttccatc agtcaggtca ttgagcagtt
     1981 acctcagcca aacaggacaa gcagtgttct gggaatgtca gtggaatctg ctcctgctgt
     2041 ggaggaagag aagggagaag agttggaaca gaaggagaaa gagaaggaag aagatacttc
     2101 aggcaatact acacattccc ttggtgctga agatactgcc tcatcacagt tgggttttgg
     2161 ggttctggaa ctctcccaga gccaggatgt tgaggaaaat actgtgccat atgaagtgga
     2221 caaagagcag ctacaatcag taaccaccaa ctctggttat accaggctgt ctgatgtgga
     2281 tgctaatact gcaattaagc atgaagaaca gtccaacgaa gatatcccca tagcagaaca
     2341 gtccagcaag gacatccctg tgacagcaca gcccagtaag gatgtacatg ttgtaaaaga
     2401 gcaaaatcca ccacctgcaa ggtcagagga catgcctttt agccccaaag catctgttgc
     2461 tgctatggaa gcaaaagaac agttgtctgc acaagaactt atggaaagtg gactgcagat
     2521 tcagaagtca ccagagcctg aggttttgtc aactcaggaa gacttgtttg accagagcaa
     2581 taaaacagta tcttctgatg gttgctctac tccttcaagg gaggaaggtg ggtgttcttt
     2641 ggcttccact cctgccacca ctctgcatct cctgcagctc tctggtcaga ggtcccttgt
     2701 tcaggacagt ctttccacga attcttcaga tcttgttgct ccttctcctg atgctttccg
     2761 atctactcct tttatcgttc ctagcagtcc cacagagcaa gaagggagac aagataagcc
     2821 aatggacacg tcagtgttat ctgaagaagg aggagagcct tttcagaaga aacttcaaag
     2881 tggtgaacca gtggagttag aaaacccccc tctcctgcct gagtccactg tatcaccaca
     2941 agcctcaaca ccaatatctc agagcacacc agtcttccct cctgggtcac ttcctatccc
     3001 atcccagcct cagttttctc atgacatttt tattccttcc ccaagtctgg aagaacaatc
     3061 aaatgatggg aagaaagatg gagatatgca tagttcatct ttgacagttg agtgttctaa
     3121 aacttcagag attgaaccaa agaattcccc tgaggatctt gggctatctt tgacagggga
     3181 ttcttgcaag ttgatgcttt ctacaagtga atatagtcag tccccaaaga tggagagctt
     3241 gagttctcac agaattgatg aagatggaga aaacacacag attgaggata cggaacccat
     3301 gtctccagtt ctcaattcta aatttgttcc tgctgaaaat gatagtatcc tgatgaatcc
     3361 agcacaggat ggtgaagtac aactgagtca gaatgatgac aaaacaaagg gagatgatac
     3421 agacaccagg gatgacatta gtattttagc cactggttgc aagggcagag aagaaacggt
     3481 agcagaagat gtttgtattg atctcacttg tgattcgggg agtcaggcag ttccgtcacc
     3541 agctactcga tctgaggcac tttctagtgt gttagatcag gaggaagcta tggaaattaa
     3601 agaacaccat ccagaggagg ggtcttcagg gtctgaggtg gaagaaatcc ctgagacacc
     3661 ttgtgaaagt caaggagagg aactcaaaga agaaaatatg gagagtgttc cgttgcacct
     3721 ttctctgact gaaactcagt cccaagggtt gtgtcttcaa aaggaaatgc caaaaaaaga
     3781 atgctcagaa gctatggaag ttgaaaccag tgtgattagt attgattccc ctcaaaagtt
     3841 ggcaatactt gaccaagaat tggaacataa ggaacaggaa gcttgggaag aagctacttc
     3901 agaggactcc agtgttgtca ttgtagatgt gaaagagcca tctcccagag ttgatgtttc
     3961 ttgtgaacct ttggagggag tggagaagtg ctcagattcc cagtcatggg aggatattgc
     4021 tccagaaata gaaccatgtg ctgagaatag attagacacc aaggaagaaa agagtgtaga
     4081 atatgaagga gatctgaaat cagggactgc agaaacagaa cctgtagagc aagattcttc
     4141 acagccttcc ttacctttag tacgcgctga cgacccgctt agacttgacc aggagttgca
     4201 gcagccccaa actcaggaga aaacaagtaa ttcattaaca gaagactcaa aaatggctaa
     4261 tgcaaagcag ctaagctcag atgcagaggc ccagaagctg gggaagccct ctgcccatgc
     4321 ctcacaaagc ttctgtgaaa gttctagtga aaccccattt catttcactt tgcctaaaga
     4381 aggtgatatc atcccaccat tgactggtgc aaccccacct cttattgggc acctaaaatt
     4441 ggagcccaag agacacagta ctcctattgg tattagcaac tatccagaaa gcaccatagc
     4501 aaccagtgat gtcatgtctg aaagcatggt ggagacccat gatcccatac ttgggagtgg
     4561 aaaaggggat tctggggctg ccccagacgt ggatgataaa ttatgtctaa gaatgaaact
     4621 ggttagtcct gagactgagg cgagtgaaga gtctttgcag ttcaacctgg aaaagcctgc
     4681 aactggtgaa agaaaaaatg gatctactgc tgttgctgag tctgttgcca gtccccagaa
     4741 gaccatgtct gtgttgagct gtatctgtga agccaggcaa gagaatgagg ctcgaagtga
     4801 ggatcccccc accacaccca tcagggggaa cttgctccac tttccaagtt ctcaaggaga
     4861 agaggagaaa gaaaaattgg agggtgacca tacaatcagg cagagtcaac agcctatgaa
     4921 gcccattagt cctgtcaagg accctgtttc tcctgcttcc cagaagatgg tcatacaagg
     4981 gccatccagt cctcaaggag aggcaatggt gacagatgtg ctagaagacc agaaagaagg
     5041 acggagtact aataaggaaa atcctagtaa ggccttgatt gaaaggccca gccaaaataa
     5101 cataggaatc caaaccatgg agtgttcctt gagggtccca gaaactgttt cagcagcaac
     5161 ccagactata aagaatgtgt gtgagcaggg gaccagtaca gtggaccaga actttggaaa
     5221 gcaagatgcc acagttcaga ctgagagggg gagtggtgag aaaccagtca gtgctcctgg
     5281 ggatgataca gagtcgctcc atagccaggg agaagaagag tttgatatgc ctcagcctcc
     5341 acatggccat gtcttacatc gtcacatgag aacaatccgg gaagtacgca cacttgtcac
     5401 tcgtgtcatt acagatgtgt attatgtgga tggaacagaa gtagaaagaa aagtaactga
     5461 ggagactgaa gagccaattg tagagtgtca ggagtgtgaa actgaagttt ccccttcaca
     5521 gactgggggc tcctcaggtg acctggggga tatcagctcc ttctcctcca aggcatccag
     5581 cttacaccgc acatcaagtg ggacaagtct ctcagctatg cacagcagtg gaagctcagg
     5641 gaaaggagcc ggaccactca gagggaaaac cagcgggaca gaacccgcag attttgcctt
     5701 acccagctcc cgaggaggcc caggaaaact gagtcctaga aaaggggtca gtcagacagg
     5761 gacgccagtg tgtgaggagg atggtgatgc aggccttggc atcagacagg gagggaaggc
     5821 tccagtcacg cctcgtgggc gtgggcgaag gggccgccca ccttctcgga ccactggaac
     5881 cagagaaaca gctgtgcctg gccccttggg catagaggac atttcaccta acttgtcacc
     5941 agatgataaa tccttcagcc gtgtcgtgcc ccgagtgcca gactccacca gacgaacaga
     6001 tgtgggtgct ggtgctttgc gtcgtagtga ctctccagaa attcctttcc aggctgctgc
     6061 tggcccttct gatggcttag atgcctcctc tccaggaaat agctttgtag ggctccgtgt
     6121 tgtagccaag tggtcatcca atggctactt ttactctggg aaaatcacac gagatgtcgg
     6181 agctgggaag tataaattgc tctttgatga tgggtacgaa tgtgatgtgt tgggcaaaga
     6241 cattctgtta tgtgacccca tcccgctgga cactgaagtg acggccctct cggaggatga
     6301 gtatttcagt gcaggagtgg tgaaaggaca taggaaggag tctggggaac tgtactacag
     6361 cattgaaaaa gaaggccaaa gaaagtggta taagcgaatg gctgtcatcc tgtccttgga
     6421 gcaaggaaac agactgagag agcagtatgg gcttggcccc tatgaagcag taacacctct
     6481 tacaaaggca gcagatatca gcttagacaa tttggtggaa gggaagcgga aacggcgcag
     6541 taacgtcagc tccccagcca cccctactgc ctccagtagc agcagcacaa cccctacccg
     6601 aaagatcaca gaaagtcctc gtgcctccat gggagttctc tcaggcaaaa gaaaacttat
     6661 cacttctgaa gaggaacggt cccctgccaa gcgaggtcgc aagtctgcca cagtaaaacc
     6721 tggtgcagta ggggcaggag agtttgtgag cccctgtgag agtggagaca acaccggtga
     6781 accctctgcc ctggaagagc agagagggcc tttgcctctc aacaagacct tgtttctggg
     6841 ctacgcattt ctccttacca tggccacaac cagtgacaag ttggccagcc gctccaaact
     6901 gccagatggt cctacaggaa gcagtgaaga agaggaggaa tttttggaaa ttcctccttt
     6961 caacaagcag tatacagaat cccagcttcg agcaggagct ggctatatcc ttgaagattt
     7021 caatgaagcc cagtgtaaca cagcttacca gtgtcttcta attgcggatc agcattgtcg
     7081 aacccggaag tacttcctgt gccttgccag tgggattcct tgtgtgtctc atgtctgggt
     7141 ccatgatagt tgccatgcca accagctcca gaactaccgt aattatctgt tgccagctgg
     7201 gtacagcctt gaggagcaaa gaattctgga ctggcaaccc cgtgaannnn nnnnnnnnnn
     7261 nnnnnnnnnn nnnnnnnnnn nnnnnnnnnn nnnnnnnnnn nnnnnnnnnn nnnnnnnnnn
     7321 nnnnnnnnnn nnnnnnnnnn nnnnnnnnnn nnnnnnnnnn nnnnnnnnnn nnnnnnnnnn
     7381 nnnnnnnnnn nnnnnnnnnn nnnnnnnnnn nnnnnnnnnn nnnnnnnnnn nnnnnnnnnn
     7441 nnnnnnnnnn nnnnnnnnnn nnnnnnnnnn nnnnnnnnnn nnnnnnnnnn nnnnnnnnnn
     7501 nnnnnnnnnn nnnnnnnnnn nnnnnnnnnn nnnnnnnnnn nnnnnnnnnn nnnnnnnnnn
     7561 nnnntaaagg ggcccgttta aacccgctga tcagcctcga ctgtgccttc tagttgccag
     7621 ccatctgttg tttgcccctc ccccgtgcct tccttgaccc tggaaggtgc cactcccact
     7681 gtcctttcct aataaaatga ggaaattgca tcgcattgtc tgagtaggtg tcattctatt
     7741 ctggggggtg gggtggggca ggacagcaag ggggaggatt gggaagacaa tagcaggcat
     7801 gctggggatg cggtgggctc tatggcttct gaggcggaaa gaaccagctg gggctctagg
     7861 gggtatcccc nnnnnnnnnn nnnnnnnnnn nnnnnnnnnn nnnnnnnnnn nnnnnnnnnn
     7921 nnnnnnnnnn nnnnnnnnnn nnnnnnnnnn nnnnnnnnnn nnnnnnnnnn nnnnnnnnnn
     7981 nnnnnnnnnn nnnncnnnnn nnnnnnnnnn nnnnnnnnnn nnnnnnnnnn nnnnnnnnnn
     8041 nnnnnnnnnn nnnnnnnnnn nnnnnnnnnn nnnnnnnnnn nnnnnnaggg tgatggttca
     8101 cgtacctaga agttcctatt ccgaagttcc tattctctag aaagtatagg aacttccttg
     8161 gccaaaaagc ctgaactcac cgcgacgtct gtcgagaagt ttctgatcga aaagttcgac
     8221 agcgtctccg acctgatgca gctctcggag ggcgaagaat ctcgtgcttt cagcttcgat
     8281 gtaggagggc gtggatatgt cctgcgggta aatagctgcg ccgatggttt ctacaaagat
     8341 cgttatgttt atcggcactt tgcatcggcc gcgctcccga ttccggaagt gcttgacatt
     8401 ggggagttca gcgagagcct gacctattgc atctcccgcc gtgcacaggg tgtcacgttg
     8461 caagacctgc ctgaaaccga actgcccgct gttctgcagc cggtcgcgga ggccatggat
     8521 gcgatcgctg cggccgatct tagccagacg agcgggttcg gcccattcgg accgcaagga
     8581 atcggtcaat acactacatg gcgtgatttc atatgcgcga ttgctgatcc ccatgtgtat
     8641 cactggcaaa ctgtgatgga cgacaccgtc agtgcgtccg tcgcgcaggc tctcgatgag
     8701 ctgatgcttt gggccgagga ctgccccgaa gtccggcacc tcgtgcacgc ggatttcggc
     8761 tccaacaatg tcctgacgga caatggccgc ataacagcgg tcattgactg gagcgaggcg
     8821 atgttcgggg attcccaata cgaggtcgcc aacatcttct tctggaggcc gtggttggct
     8881 tgtatggagc agcagacgcg ctacttcgag cggaggcatc cggagcttgc aggatcgccg
     8941 cggctccggg cgtatatgct ccgcattggt cttgaccaac tctatcagag cttggttgac
     9001 ggcaatttcg atgatgcagc ttgggcgcag ggtcgatgcg acgcaatcgt ccgatccgga
     9061 gccgggactg tcgggcgtac acaaatcgcc cgcagaagcg cggccgtctg gaccgatggc
     9121 tgtgtagaag tactcgccga tagtggaaac cgacgcccca gcactcgtcc gagggcaaag
     9181 gaatagcacg tactacgaga tttcgattcc accgccgcct tctatgaaag gttgggcttc
     9241 ggaatcgttt tccgggacgc cggctggatg atcctccagc gcggggatct catgctggag
     9301 ttcttcgccc accccaactt gtttattgca gcttataatg gttacaaata aagcaatagc
     9361 atcacaaatt tcacaaataa agcatttttt tcactgcatt ctagttgtgg tttgtccaaa
     9421 ctcatcaatg tatcttatca tgtctgtata ccgtcgacct ctagctagag cttggcgtaa
     9481 tcatggtcat agctgtttcc tgtgtgaaat tgttatccgc tcacaattcc acacaacata
     9541 cgagccggaa gcataaagtg taaagcctgg ggtgcctaat gagtgagcta actcacatta
     9601 attgcgttgc gctcactgcc cgctttccag tcgggaaacc tgtcgtgcca gctgcattaa
     9661 tgaatcggcc aacgcgcggg gagaggcggt ttgcgtattg ggcgctcttc cgcttcctcg
     9721 ctcactgact cgctgcgctc ggtcgttcgg ctgcggcgag cggtatcagc tcactcaaag
     9781 gcggtaatac ggttatccac agaatcaggg gataacgcag gaaagaacat gtgagcaaaa
     9841 ggccagcaaa aggccaggaa ccgtaaaaag gccgcgttgc tggcgttttt ccataggctc
     9901 cgcccccctg acgagcatca caaaaatcga cgctcaagtc agaggtggcg aaacccgaca
     9961 ggactataaa gataccaggc gtttccccct ggaagctccc tcgtgcgctc tcctgttccg
    10021 accctgccgc ttaccggata cctgtccgcc tttctccctt cgggaagcgt ggcgctttct
    10081 catagctcac gctgtaggta tctcagttcg gtgtaggtcg ttcgctccaa gctgggctgt
    10141 gtgcacgaac cccccgttca gcccgaccgc tgcgccttat ccggtaacta tcgtcttgag
    10201 tccaacccgg taagacacga cttatcgcca ctggcagcag ccactggtaa caggattagc
    10261 agagcgaggt atgtaggcgg tgctacagag ttcttgaagt ggtggcctaa ctacggctac
    10321 actagaagaa cagtatttgg tatctgcgct ctgctgaagc cagttacctt cggaaaaaga
    10381 gttggtagct cttgatccgg caaacaaacc accgctggta gcggtggttt ttttgtttgc
    10441 aagcagcaga ttacgcgcag aaaaaaagga tctcaagaag atcctttgat cttttctacg
    10501 gggtctgacg ctcagtggaa cgaaaactca cgttaaggga ttttggtcat gagattatca
    10561 aaaaggatct tcacctagat ccttttaaat taaaaatgaa gttttaaatc aatctaaagt
    10621 atatatgagt aaacttggtc tgacagttac caatgcttaa tcagtgaggc acctatctca
    10681 gcgatctgtc tatttcgttc atccatagtt gcctgactcc ccgtcgtgta gataactacg
    10741 atacgggagg gcttaccatc tggccccagt gctgcaatga taccgcgaga cccacgctca
    10801 ccggctccag atttatcagc aataaaccag ccagccggaa gggccgagcg cagaagtggt
    10861 cctgcaactt tatccgcctc catccagtct attaattgtt gccgggaagc tagagtaagt
    10921 agttcgccag ttaatagttt gcgcaacgtt gttgccattg ctacaggcat cgtggtgtca
    10981 cgctcgtcgt ttggtatggc ttcattcagc tccggttccc aacgatcaag gcgagttaca
    11041 tgatccccca tgttgtgcaa aaaagcggtt agctccttcg gtcctccgat cgttgtcaga
    11101 agtaagttgg ccgcagtgtt atcactcatg gttatggcag cactgcataa ttctcttact
    11161 gtcatgccat ccgtaagatg cttttctgtg actggtgagt actcaaccaa gtcattctga
    11221 gaatagtgta tgcggcgacc gagttgctct tgcccggcgt caatacggga taataccgcg
    11281 ccacatagca gaactttaaa agtgctcatc attggaaaac gttcttcggg gcgaaaactc
    11341 tcaaggatct taccgctgtt gagatccagt tcgatgtaac ccactcgtgc acccaactga
    11401 tcttcagcat cttttacttt caccagcgtt tctgggtgag caaaaacagg aaggcaaaat
    11461 gccgcaaaaa agggaataag ggcgacgcgg aaatgttgaa tactcatact cttccttttt
    11521 caatattatt gaagcattta tcagggttat tgtctcatga gcggatacat atttgaatgt
    11581 atttagaaaa ataaacaaat aggggttccg cgcacatttc cccgaaaagt gccacctgac
    11641 gtcgacggat cgggagatct cccgatcccc tatggtgcac tctcagtaca atctgctctg
    11701 atgccgcata
//
