[The description below was written by a language model from this plasmid's Addgene catalogue record and the feature table of its GenBank file.]
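Description:
pcDNA5-FRT/TO-eGFP-53BP1 is a mammalian expression plasmid that encodes human 53BP1 (TP53BP1) fused at its N terminus to enhanced GFP, built on a pcDNA5-FRT/TO backbone that already carries the eGFP tag. It is propagated in E. coli through a high-copy ColE1/pUC-type origin and selected with ampicillin via the beta-lactamase gene. The catalogue lists a total size of about 11.05 kb with a roughly 5.9 kb insert, whereas the full annotated sequence record is about 11.7 kb; the record does not explain this difference. In that feature table the 53BP1 coding region is not itself annotated. It presumably occupies the unlabelled stretch between the EGFP coding sequence and the bGH polyadenylation signal. A second, short partial sequence record carries no annotated features.

Expression is driven by the CMV immediate-early enhancer and promoter, followed by two tet operator sites. In cells that express the Tet repressor, transcription is held off until tetracycline or doxycycline is added. The transcript is terminated by the bGH poly(A) signal. Downstream lies an FRT site placed directly ahead of a hygromycin resistance coding sequence with an SV40 poly(A) signal and no annotated promoter of its own. This arrangement allows FLP-mediated integration into a host cell line carrying a genomic FRT site, where correct insertion activates hygromycin resistance and yields isogenic, single-copy stable lines. Blasticidin is also listed as a selectable marker, but no blasticidin resistance gene is annotated on the plasmid; it most likely refers to maintenance of the repressor in the host line. The associated publication concerns 53BP1 recognition of a DNA-damage-induced histone H2A ubiquitin mark, so the construct suits inducible expression and fluorescence imaging of 53BP1 in DNA damage response studies.
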