Addgene plasmid #60813: pcDNA5-FRT/TO-eGFP-53BP1
Purpose: mammalian expression vector
Depositing lab: Daniel Durocher. Depositing organization: Sinai Health System. Publication: 53BP1 is a reader of the DNA-damage-induced H2A Lys 15 ubiquitin mark. Fradet-Turcotte A, Canny MD, Escribano-Diaz C, Orthwein A, Leung CC, Huang H, Landry MC, Kitevski-LeBlanc J, Noordermeer SM, Sicheri F, Durocher D. Nature. 2013 Jul 4;499(7456):50-4. doi: 10.1038/nature12318. Epub 2013 Jun 12. PubMed 23760478.
Backbone
  Vector backbone: pcDNA5-FRT/T0-eGFP
  Backbone size w/o insert (bp): 5137
  Total vector size (bp): 11053
  Vector type: Mammalian Expression
  Selectable markers: Hygromycin, Blasticidin
Growth in bacteria
  Bacterial resistance: Ampicillin, 100 μg/mL
  Growth temperature: 37°C
  Growth strain: XL1 Blue
  Copy number: Unknown
Gene/Insert
  Gene/Insert name: 53BP1
  Species: H. sapiens (human)
  Insert size (bp): 5916
  Entrez Gene: TP53BP1 (a.k.a. 53BP1, TDRD30, p202, p53BP1)
  Tag / fusion protein: eGFP (N terminal on backbone)
Terms and licenses: Academic/Nonprofit Terms; Industry Terms: Not Available to Industry
How to cite: pcDNA5-FRT/TO-eGFP-53BP1 was a gift from Daniel Durocher (Addgene plasmid # 60813 ; http://n2t.net/addgene:60813 ; RRID:Addgene_60813)
