LOCUS       Exported 759 bp ds-DNA linear SYN 21-MAY-2021
DEFINITION  mammalian expression vector.
ACCESSION   .
VERSION     .
KEYWORDS    pcDNA5-FRT/TO-eGFP-53BP1
SOURCE      synthetic DNA construct
  ORGANISM  synthetic DNA construct
REFERENCE   1 (bases 1 to 759)
  AUTHORS   Fradet-Turcotte A, Canny MD, Escribano-Diaz C, Orthwein A, Leung CC,
            Huang H, Landry MC, Kitevski-LeBlanc J, Noordermeer SM, Sicheri F,
            Durocher D
  TITLE     53BP1 is a reader of the DNA-damage-induced H2A Lys 15 ubiquitin
            mark.
  JOURNAL   Nature. 2013 Jul 4;499(7456):50-4. doi: 10.1038/nature12318. Epub
            2013 Jun 12.
  PUBMED    23760478
REFERENCE   2 (bases 1 to 759)
  AUTHORS   .
  TITLE     Direct Submission
  JOURNAL   Exported May 21, 2021 from SnapGene Server 1.1.58
            http://www.snapgene.com
FEATURES             Location/Qualifiers
     source          1..759
                     /organism="synthetic DNA construct"
                     /mol_type="other DNA"
ORIGIN
        1 agggcgcgcc aatggaccct actggaagtc agttggattc agatttctct cagcaagata
       61 ctccttgcct gataattgaa gattctcagc ctgaaagcca ggttctagag gatgattctg
      121 gttctcactt cagtatgcta tctcgacacc ttcctaatct ccagacgcac aaagaaaatc
      181 ctgtgttgga tgttgtgtcc aatcctgaac aaacagctgg agaagaacga ggagacggta
      241 atagtgggtt caatgaacat ttgaaagaaa acaaggttgc agaccctgtg gattcttcta
      301 acttggacac atgtggttcc atcagtcagg tcattgagca gttacctcag ccaaacagga
      361 caagcagtgt tctgggaatg tcagtggaat ctgctcctgc tgtggaggaa gagaagggag
      421 aagagttgga acagaaggag aaagagaagg aagaagatac ttcaggcaat actacacatt
      481 cccttggtgc tgaagatact gcctcatcac agttgggttt tggggttctg gaactctccc
      541 agagccagga tgttgaggaa aatactgtgc catatgaagt ggacaaagag cagctacaat
      601 cagtaaccac caactctggt tataccaggc tgtctgatgt ggatgctaat actgcaatta
      661 agcatgaaga acagtccaac gaagatatcc ccatagcaga acagtccagc aaggacatcc
      721 ctgtgacagc acagcccagt aaggatgtac atgttgtaa
//
