>Addgene plasmid #60813 | pcDNA5-FRT/TO-eGFP-53BP1 | depositor partial sequence | sequence record 97836 | pcDNA5-FRT/TO-eGFP-53BP1 sequence 5919 bps
ATGGACCCTACTGGAAGTCAGTTGGATTCAGATTTCTCTCAGCAAGATACTCCTTGCCTGATAATTGAAG
ATTCTCAGCCTGAAAGCCAGGTTCTAGAGGATGATTCTGGTTCTCACTTCAGTATGCTATCTCGACACCT
TCCTAATCTCCAGACGCACAAAGAAAATCCTGTGTTGGATGTTGTGTCCAATCCTGAACAAACAGCTGGA
GAAGAACGAGGAGACGGTAATAGTGGGTTCAATGAACATTTGAAAGAAAACAAGGTTGCAGACCCTGTGG
ATTCTTCTAACTTGGACACATGTGGTTCCATCAGTCAGGTCATTGAGCAGTTACCTCAGCCAAACAGGAC
AAGCAGTGTTCTGGGAATGTCAGTGGAATCTGCTCCTGCTGTGGAGGAAGAGAAGGGAGAAGAGTTGGAA
CAGAAGGAGAAAGAGAAGGAAGAAGATACTTCAGGCAATACTACACATTCCCTTGGTGCTGAAGATACTG
CCTCATCACAGTTGGGTTTTGGGGTTCTGGAACTCTCCCAGAGCCAGGATGTTGAGGAAAATACTGTGCC
ATATGAAGTGGACAAAGAGCAGCTACAATCAGTAACCACCAACTCTGGTTATACCAGGCTGTCTGATGTG
GATGCTAATACTGCAATTAAGCATGAAGAACAGTCCAACGAAGATATCCCCATAGCAGAACAGTCCAGCA
AGGACATCCCTGTGACAGCACAGCCCAGTAAGGATGTACATGTTGTAAAAGAGCAAAATCCACCACCTGC
AAGGTCAGAGGACATGCCTTTTAGCCCCAAAGCATCTGTTGCTGCTATGGAAGCAAAAGAACAGTTGTCT
GCACAAGAACTTATGGAAAGTGGACTGCAGATTCAGAAGTCACCAGAGCCTGAGGTTTTGTCAACTCAGG
AAGACTTGTTTGACCAGAGCAATAAAACAGTATCTTCTGATGGTTGCTCTACTCCTTCAAGGGAGGAAGG
TGGGTGTTCTTTGGCTTCCACTCCTGCCACCACTCTGCATCTCCTGCAGCTCTCTGGTCAGAGGTCCCTT
GTTCAGGACAGTCTTTCCACGAATTCTTCAGATCTTGTTGCTCCTTCTCCTGATGCTTTCCGATCTACTC
CTTTTATCGTTCCTAGCAGTCCCACAGAGCAAGAAGGGAGACAAGATAAGCCAATGGACACGTCAGTGTT
ATCTGAAGAAGGAGGAGAGCCTTTTCAGAAGAAACTTCAAAGTGGTGAACCAGTGGAGTTAGAAAACCCC
CCTCTCCTGCCTGAGTCCACTGTATCACCACAAGCCTCAACACCAATATCTCAGAGCACACCAGTCTTCC
CTCCTGGGTCACTTCCTATCCCATCCCAGCCTCAGTTTTCTCATGACATTTTTATTCCTTCCCCAAGTCT
GGAAGAACAATCAAATGATGGGAAGAAAGATGGAGATATGCATAGTTCATCTTTGACAGTTGAGTGTTCT
AAAACTTCAGAGATTGAACCAAAGAATTCCCCTGAGGATCTTGGGCTATCTTTGACAGGGGATTCTTGCA
AGTTGATGCTTTCTACAAGTGAATATAGTCAGTCCCCAAAGATGGAGAGCTTGAGTTCTCACAGAATTGA
TGAAGATGGAGAAAACACACAGATTGAGGATACGGAACCCATGTCTCCAGTTCTCAATTCTAAATTTGTT
CCTGCTGAAAATGATAGTATCCTGATGAATCCAGCACAGGATGGTGAAGTACAACTGAGTCAGAATGATG
ACAAAACAAAGGGAGATGATACAGACACCAGGGATGACATTAGTATTTTAGCCACTGGTTGCAAGGGCAG
AGAAGAAACGGTAGCAGAAGATGTTTGTATTGATCTCACTTGTGATTCGGGGAGTCAGGCAGTTCCGTCA
CCAGCTACTCGATCTGAGGCACTTTCTAGTGTGTTAGATCAGGAGGAAGCTATGGAAATTAAAGAACACC
ATCCAGAGGAGGGGTCTTCAGGGTCTGAGGTGGAAGAAATCCCTGAGACACCTTGTGAAAGTCAAGGAGA
GGAACTCAAAGAAGAAAATATGGAGAGTGTTCCGTTGCACCTTTCTCTGACTGAAACTCAGTCCCAAGGG
TTGTGTCTTCAAAAGGAAATGCCAAAAAAAGAATGCTCAGAAGCTATGGAAGTTGAAACCAGTGTGATTA
GTATTGATTCCCCTCAAAAGTTGGCAATACTTGACCAAGAATTGGAACATAAGGAACAGGAAGCTTGGGA
AGAAGCTACTTCAGAGGACTCCAGTGTTGTCATTGTAGATGTGAAAGAGCCATCTCCCAGAGTTGATGTT
TCTTGTGAACCTTTGGAGGGAGTGGAGAAGTGCTCAGATTCCCAGTCATGGGAGGATATTGCTCCAGAAA
TAGAACCATGTGCTGAGAATAGATTAGACACCAAGGAAGAAAAGAGTGTAGAATATGAAGGAGATCTGAA
ATCAGGGACTGCAGAAACAGAACCTGTAGAGCAAGATTCTTCACAGCCTTCCTTACCTTTAGTACGCGCT
GACGACCCGCTTAGACTTGACCAGGAGTTGCAGCAGCCCCAAACTCAGGAGAAAACAAGTAATTCATTAA
CAGAAGACTCAAAAATGGCTAATGCAAAGCAGCTAAGCTCAGATGCAGAGGCCCAGAAGCTGGGGAAGCC
CTCTGCCCATGCCTCACAAAGCTTCTGTGAAAGTTCTAGTGAAACCCCATTTCATTTCACTTTGCCTAAA
GAAGGTGATATCATCCCACCATTGACTGGTGCAACCCCACCTCTTATTGGGCACCTAAAATTGGAGCCCA
AGAGACACAGTACTCCTATTGGTATTAGCAACTATCCAGAAAGCACCATAGCAACCAGTGATGTCATGTC
TGAAAGCATGGTGGAGACCCATGATCCCATACTTGGGAGTGGAAAAGGGGATTCTGGGGCTGCCCCAGAC
GTGGATGATAAATTATGTCTAAGAATGAAACTGGTTAGTCCTGAGACTGAGGCGAGTGAAGAGTCTTTGC
AGTTCAACCTGGAAAAGCCTGCAACTGGTGAAAGAAAAAATGGATCTACTGCTGTTGCTGAGTCTGTTGC
CAGTCCCCAGAAGACCATGTCTGTGTTGAGCTGTATCTGTGAAGCCAGGCAAGAGAATGAGGCTCGAAGT
GAGGATCCCCCCACCACACCCATCAGGGGGAACTTGCTCCACTTTCCAAGTTCTCAAGGAGAAGAGGAGA
AAGAAAAATTGGAGGGTGACCATACAATCAGGCAGAGTCAACAGCCTATGAAGCCCATTAGTCCTGTCAA
GGACCCTGTTTCTCCTGCTTCCCAGAAGATGGTCATACAAGGGCCATCCAGTCCTCAAGGAGAGGCAATG
GTGACAGATGTGCTAGAAGACCAGAAAGAAGGACGGAGTACTAATAAGGAAAATCCTAGTAAGGCCTTGA
TTGAAAGGCCCAGCCAAAATAACATAGGAATCCAAACCATGGAGTGTTCCTTGAGGGTCCCAGAAACTGT
TTCAGCAGCAACCCAGACTATAAAGAATGTGTGTGAGCAGGGGACCAGTACAGTGGACCAGAACTTTGGA
AAGCAAGATGCCACAGTTCAGACTGAGAGGGGGAGTGGTGAGAAACCAGTCAGTGCTCCTGGGGATGATA
CAGAGTCGCTCCATAGCCAGGGAGAAGAAGAGTTTGATATGCCTCAGCCTCCACATGGCCATGTCTTACA
TCGTCACATGAGAACAATCCGGGAAGTACGCACACTTGTCACTCGTGTCATTACAGATGTGTATTATGTG
GATGGAACAGAAGTAGAAAGAAAAGTAACTGAGGAGACTGAAGAGCCAATTGTAGAGTGTCAGGAGTGTG
AAACTGAAGTTTCCCCTTCACAGACTGGGGGCTCCTCAGGTGACCTGGGGGATATCAGCTCCTTCTCCTC
CAAGGCATCCAGCTTACACCGCACATCAAGTGGGACAAGTCTCTCAGCTATGCACAGCAGTGGAAGCTCA
GGGAAAGGAGCCGGACCACTCAGAGGGAAAACCAGCGGGACAGAACCCGCAGATTTTGCCTTACCCAGCT
CCCGAGGAGGCCCAGGAAAACTGAGTCCTAGAAAAGGGGTCAGTCAGACAGGGACGCCAGTGTGTGAGGA
GGATGGTGATGCAGGCCTTGGCATCAGACAGGGAGGGAAGGCTCCAGTCACGCCTCGTGGGCGTGGGCGA
AGGGGCCGCCCACCTTCTCGGACCACTGGAACCAGAGAAACAGCTGTGCCTGGCCCCTTGGGCATAGAGG
ACATTTCACCTAACTTGTCACCAGATGATAAATCCTTCAGCCGTGTCGTGCCCCGAGTGCCAGACTCCAC
CAGACGAACAGATGTGGGTGCTGGTGCTTTGCGTCGTAGTGACTCTCCAGAAATTCCTTTCCAGGCTGCT
GCTGGCCCTTCTGATGGCTTAGATGCCTCCTCTCCAGGAAATAGCTTTGTAGGGCTCCGTGTTGTAGCCA
AGTGGTCATCCAATGGCTACTTTTACTCTGGGAAAATCACACGAGATGTCGGAGCTGGGAAGTATAAATT
GCTCTTTGATGATGGGTACGAATGTGATGTGTTGGGCAAAGACATTCTGTTATGTGACCCCATCCCGCTG
GACACTGAAGTGACGGCCCTCTCGGAGGATGAGTATTTCAGTGCAGGAGTGGTGAAAGGACATAGGAAGG
AGTCTGGGGAACTGTACTACAGCATTGAAAAAGAAGGCCAAAGAAAGTGGTATAAGCGAATGGCTGTCAT
CCTGTCCTTGGAGCAAGGAAACAGACTGAGAGAGCAGTATGGGCTTGGCCCCTATGAAGCAGTAACACCT
CTTACAAAGGCAGCAGATATCAGCTTAGACAATTTGGTGGAAGGGAAGCGGAAACGGCGCAGTAACGTCA
GCTCCCCAGCCACCCCTACTGCCTCCAGTAGCAGCAGCACAACCCCTACCCGAAAGATCACAGAAAGTCC
TCGTGCCTCCATGGGAGTTCTCTCAGGCAAAAGAAAACTTATCACTTCTGAAGAGGAACGGTCCCCTGCC
AAGCGAGGTCGCAAGTCTGCCACAGTAAAACCTGGTGCAGTAGGGGCAGGAGAGTTTGTGAGCCCCTGTG
AGAGTGGAGACAACACCGGTGAACCCTCTGCCCTGGAAGAGCAGAGAGGGCCTTTGCCTCTCAACAAGAC
CTTGTTTCTGGGCTACGCATTTCTCCTTACCATGGCCACAACCAGTGACAAGTTGGCCAGCCGCTCCAAA
CTGCCAGATGGTCCTACAGGAAGCAGTGAAGAAGAGGAGGAATTTTTGGAAATTCCTCCTTTCAACAAGC
AGTATACAGAATCCCAGCTTCGAGCAGGAGCTGGCTATATCCTTGAAGATTTCAATGAAGCCCAGTGTAA
CACAGCTTACCAGTGTCTTCTAATTGCGGATCAGCATTGTCGAACCCGGAAGTACTTCCTGTGCCTTGCC
AGTGGGATTCCTTGTGTGTCTCATGTCTGGGTCCATGATAGTTGCCATGCCAACCAGCTCCAGAACTACC
GTAATTATCTGTTGCCAGCTGGGTACAGCCTTGAGGAGCAAAGAATTCTGGACTGGCAACCCCGTGAA
[318 nt withheld, positions 5599-5916]
TAA
