>Addgene plasmid #60813 | pcDNA5-FRT/TO-eGFP-53BP1 | addgene partial sequence | sequence record 100759 | BGH-rev 5'-TAGAAGGCACAGTCGAGG-3'
[310 nt withheld, positions 1-310]
TTCACGGGGTTGCCAGTCCAGAATTCTTTGCTCCTCAAGGCTGTACCCAGCTGGCAACAGATAATTACGG
TAGTTCTGGAGCTGGTTGGCATGGCAACTATCATGGACCCAGACATGAGACACACAAGGAATCCCACTGG
CAAGGCACAGGAAGTACTTCCGGGTTCGACAATGCTGATCCGCAATTAGAAGACACTGGTAAGCTGTGTT
ACACTGGGCTTCATTGAAATCTTCAAGGATATAGCCAGCTCCTGCTCGAAGCTGGGATTCTGTATACTGC
TTGTTGAAAGGAGGAATTTCCAAAAATTCCTCCTCTTCTTCACTGCTTCCTGTAGGACCATCTGGCAGTT
TGGAGCGGCTGGCCAACTTGTCACTGGTTGTGGCCATGGTAAGGAGAAATGCGTAGCC
